Addgene plasmid #175011: pcDNA3-AktAR2-NES
Purpose: Cytosol-targeted AktAR2.
Depositing lab: Jin Zhang. Publication: Location-specific inhibition of Akt reveals regulation of mTORC1 activity in the nucleus. Zhou X, Zhong Y, Molinar-Inglis O, Kunkel MT, Chen M, Sun T, Zhang J, Shyy JY, Trejo J, Newton AC, Zhang J. Nat Commun. 2020 Nov 30;11(1):6088. doi: 10.1038/s41467-020-19937-w. PubMed 33257668.
Backbone
  Vector backbone: pcDNA3
  Backbone manufacturer: Invitrogen
  Backbone size w/o insert (bp): 5472
  Total vector size (bp): 7512
  Vector type: Mammalian Expression
  Selectable markers: Neomycin (select with G418)
Growth in bacteria
  Bacterial resistance: Ampicillin, 100 μg/mL
  Growth temperature: 37°C
  Growth strain: DH5alpha
  Copy number: High Copy
Gene/Insert
  Gene/Insert name: AktAR-NES
  Insert size (bp): 2040
  Promoter: CMV
  Tag / fusion protein: 6xHIS - T7 tag (gene 10 leader) - Xpress (TM) tag (N terminal on backbone); Nuclear export signal (C terminal on insert)
  Cloning method: Restriction Enzyme; 5′ cloning site BamHI (not destroyed); 3′ cloning site XbaI (not destroyed)
  Sequencing primers: 5′ CMV forward; 3′ BGH reverse
Terms and licenses: Academic/Nonprofit Terms; Industry Terms: Not Available to Industry
How to cite: pcDNA3-AktAR2-NES was a gift from Jin Zhang (Addgene plasmid # 175011 ; http://n2t.net/addgene:175011 ; RRID:Addgene_175011)
