[The description below was written by a language model from this plasmid's Addgene catalogue record and pLannotate feature annotations shown in this document.]
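Description:
pcDNA3-AktAR2-NES is a mammalian expression plasmid built on the pcDNA3 backbone that encodes a cytosol-targeted version of AktAR2, a genetically encoded FRET reporter of Akt kinase activity. It is maintained in E. coli through a high-copy ColE1/pUC-type origin with ampicillin resistance (AmpR). It also carries an f1 origin and an SV40 promoter-driven neomycin resistance cassette with an SV40 poly(A) signal, which allows G418 selection of transfected mammalian cells.

The roughly 2 kb insert, cloned between BamHI and XbaI, is transcribed from the CMV immediate early enhancer/promoter and terminated by the bGH polyadenylation signal. T7 and SP6 promoters flank the cloning region. The open reading frame begins with backbone-derived N-terminal tags (6xHis, T7 gene 10 leader and Xpress epitope) and continues into the cyan fluorescent protein mCerulean3 as FRET donor. Next comes a fragment annotated as yeast RAD53, which presumably supplies a phosphoamino acid-binding FHA domain, although the record does not label it as such. An unannotated stretch follows, which in this type of sensor would be expected to hold the kinase substrate sequence. The circularly permuted cp173Venus then serves as FRET acceptor. In reporters of this design, phosphorylation of the substrate promotes its binding to the phospho-binding domain, changing the donor–acceptor geometry and so the FRET ratio. A C-terminal nuclear export signal derived from HIV Rev keeps the sensor out of the nucleus.

The construct is intended for live-cell imaging of Akt activity specifically in the cytosol, in the context of work comparing compartment-specific Akt signalling. Short annotated fragments such as the HIV LTR, capTEV, ble and lacI matches are likely incidental similarities or backbone remnants rather than functional elements.
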