Features (pLannotate 1.2.2; 27 found; start..end, strand, type, name):
    187..566     +  enhancer       CMV enhancer: human cytomegalovirus immediate early enhancer
    567..770     +  promoter       CMV promoter: human cytomegalovirus (CMV) immediate early promoter
    766..799     +  LTR            5' LTR (truncated) (fragment): truncated 5' long terminal repeat (LTR) from HIV-1
    815..833     +  promoter       T7 promoter: promoter for bacteriophage T7 RNA polymerase
    874..894     +  CDS            capTEV™ (fragment): composite tag for in vivo biotinylation, TEV protease cleavage, and 6xHis tagging
    895..927     +  CDS            T7 tag (gene 10 leader): leader peptide from bacteriophage T7 gene 10 promotes efficient translation in E. coli
    931..954     +  CDS            Xpress™ tag: Xpress™ epitope tag, including an enterokinase recognition and cleavage site
    961..1677    +  CDS            mCerulean3: mCerulean3 is a basic (constitutively fluorescent) cyan fluorescent protein published in 2011, derived from Aequorea victoria. It is reported to be a somewhat slowly-maturing monomer with very low acid sensitivity.
   1687..2109    +  CDS            RAD53 (fragment): RAD53_YEAST - Also known as MEC2, SAD1, SPK1. Experimental evidence at protein level: Swiss-Prot protein existence level 1. Controls S-phase checkpoint as well as G1 and G2 DNA damage checkpoints. Phosphorylates proteins on serine, threonine, and tyrosine. Prevents entry into anaphase and mitotic exit after DNA damage via regulation of the Polo kinase CDC5. Seems to be involved in the phosphorylation of RPH1. From Saccharomyces cerevisiae (strain ATCC 204508 / S288c) (Baker's yeast).
   2233..2964    +  CDS            cp173Venus: circularly permuted form of the Venus yellow fluorescent protein (Nagai et al., 2004) efficient FRET acceptor for CFP
   2971..2997    +  CDS            NES: nuclear export signal from the HIV Rev protein (Fischer et al., 1995)
   3016..3034    -  promoter       SP6 promoter: promoter for bacteriophage SP6 RNA polymerase
   3060..3284    +  polyA_signal   bGH poly(A) signal: bovine growth hormone polyadenylation signal
   3288..3309    +  promoter       SV40 promoter (fragment): SV40 enhancer and early promoter
   3330..3758    +  rep_origin     f1 ori (sequence partly withheld): f1 bacteriophage origin of replication; arrow indicates direction of (+) strand synthesis
   3772..4101    +  promoter       SV40 promoter: SV40 enhancer and early promoter
   4168..4959    +  CDS            neo: KKA2_KLEPN - Also known as kan, nptII. Experimental evidence at protein level: Swiss-Prot protein existence level 1. Resistance to kanamycin, neomycin, paromomycin, ribostamycin, butirosin and gentamicin B. From Klebsiella pneumoniae.
   4983..5141    +  CDS            ble (fragment): BLE_KLEPN - Experimental evidence at protein level: Swiss-Prot protein existence level 1. Binding protein with a strong affinity to the bleomycin family of antibiotics. Binds to CL990; an antimitotic-antibiotic compound. From Klebsiella pneumoniae.
   5136..5257    +  polyA_signal   SV40 poly(A) signal: SV40 polyadenylation signal
   5330..5346    -  protein_bind   lac operator: The lac repressor binds to the lac operator to inhibit transcription in E. coli. This inhibition can be relieved by adding lactose or isopropyl-β-D-thiogalactopyranoside (IPTG). lac repressor encoded by lacI
   5354..5384    -  promoter       lac promoter: promoter for the E. coli lac operon
   5399..5420    -  protein_bind   CAP binding site: CAP binding activates transcription in the presence of cAMP. E. coli catabolite activator protein
   5433..5525    -  CDS            lacI (fragment): lac repressor; lacI; The lac repressor binds to the lac operator to inhibit transcription in E. coli. This inhibition can be relieved by adding lactose or isopropyl-β-D-thiogalactopyranoside (IPTG).
   5708..6296    -  rep_origin     ori: high-copy-number ColE1/pMB1/pBR322/pUC origin of replication
   6467..7327    -  CDS            AmpR: β-lactamase; bla; confers resistance to ampicillin, carbenicillin, and related antibiotics
   7328..7432    -  promoter       AmpR promoter: bla
   7491..32      -  misc_feature   bom (fragment) (across the origin): basis of mobility region from pBR322
>Addgene plasmid #175011 | pcDNA3-AktAR2-NES | addgene full sequence | sequence record 344926 | Addgene NGS Result
TCTGCTCTGATGCCGCATAGTTAAGCCAGTATCTGCTCCCTGCTTGTGTGTTGGAGGTCGCTGAGTAGTG
CGCGAGCAAAATTTAAGCTACAACAAGGCAAGGCTTGACCGACAATTGCATGAAGAATCTGCTTAGGGTT
AGGCGTTTTGCGCTGCTTCGCGATGTACGGGCCAGATATACGCGTTGACATTGATTATTGACTAGTTATT
AATAGTAATCAATTACGGGGTCATTAGTTCATAGCCCATATATGGAGTTCCGCGTTACATAACTTACGGT
AAATGGCCCGCCTGGCTGACCGCCCAACGACCCCCGCCCATTGACGTCAATAATGACGTATGTTCCCATA
GTAACGCCAATAGGGACTTTCCATTGACGTCAATGGGTGGAGTATTTACGGTAAACTGCCCACTTGGCAG
TACATCAAGTGTATCATATGCCAAGTACGCCCCCTATTGACGTCAATGACGGTAAATGGCCCGCCTGGCA
TTATGCCCAGTACATGACCTTATGGGACTTTCCTACTTGGCAGTACATCTACGTATTAGTCATCGCTATT
ACCATGGTGATGCGGTTTTGGCAGTACATCAATGGGCGTGGATAGCGGTTTGACTCACGGGGATTTCCAA
GTCTCCACCCCATTGACGTCAATGGGAGTTTGTTTTGGCACCAAAATCAACGGGACTTTCCAAAATGTCG
TAACAACTCCGCCCCATTGACGCAAATGGGCGGTAGGCGTGTACGGTGGGAGGTCTATATAAGCAGAGCT
CTCTGGCTAACTAGAGAACCCACTGCTTACTGGCTTATCGAAATTAATACGACTCACTATAGGGAGACCC
AAGCTTGCGGCCGCCACCATGGTGCGGGGTTCTCATCATCATCATCATCATGGTATGGCTAGCATGACTG
GTGGACAGCAAATGGGTCGGGATCTGTACGACGATGACGATAAGGATCCCATGGTGAGCAAGGGCGAGGA
GCTGTTCACCGGGGTGGTGCCCATCCTGGTCGAGCTGGACGGCGACGTAAACGGCCACAAGTTCAGCGTG
TCCGGCGAGGGCGAGGGCGATGCCACCTACGGCAAGCTGACCCTGAAGTTCATCTGCACCACCGGCAAGC
TGCCCGTGCCCTGGCCCACCCTCGTGACCACCCTGAGCTGGGGCGTGCAGTGCTTCGCCCGCTACCCCGA
CCACATGAAGCAGCACGACTTCTTCAAGTCCGCCATGCCCGAAGGCTACGTCCAGGAGCGCACCATCTTC
TTCAAGGACGACGGCAACTACAAGACCCGCGCCGAGGTGAAGTTCGAGGGCGACACCCTGGTGAACCGCA
TCGAGCTGAAGGGCATCGACTTCAAGGAGGACGGCAACATCCTGGGGCACAAGCTGGAGTACAACGCCAT
CCACGGCAACGTCTATATCACCGCCGACAAGCAGAAGAACGGCATCAAGGCCAACTTCGGCCTCAACTGC
AACATCGAGGACGGCAGCGTGCAGCTCGCCGACCACTACCAGCAGAACACCCCCATCGGCGACGGCCCCG
TGCTGCTGCCCGACAACCACTACCTGAGCACCCAGTCCAAGCTGAGCAAAGACCCCAACGAGAAGCGCGA
TCACATGGTCCTGCTGGAGTTCGTGACCGCCGCCGGGATCACTCTCGGCATGGACGAGCTGTACAAGCGC
ATGCATAAGTTTTCTCAAGAACAGATCGGCGAAAACATTGTGTGCAGGGTCATTTGTACCACGGGTCAAA
TTCCCATCCGAGATTTGTCAGCTGATATTTCACAAGTGCTTAAGGAAAAACGATCCATAAAGAAAGTTTG
GACATTTGGTAGAAACCCAGCCTGTGACTATCATTTAGGAAACATTTCAAGACTGTCAAATAAGCATTTC
CAAATACTACTAGGAGAAGACGGTAACCTTTTATTGAATGACATTTCCACTAATGGGACCTGGTTAAATG
GGCAAAAAGTCGAGAAGAACAGCAATCAGTTACTGTCTCAAGGTGATGAAATAACCGTTGGTGTAGGCGT
GGAATCAGATATTTTATCTCTGGTCATTTTCATAAACGACAAATTTAAGCAGTGCCTCGAGCAGAACAAA
GTTGATCGCTCTGCAGGTAAGCCAGGCAGCGGCGAGGGCAGCACCAAGGGCCTGGTCGACCCTCGTCCGC
GCTCGTGCACCTGGCCGGACCCCAGGCCGGAGTTTGGAGGTACCGGCGGCAGCGAGCTCATGGGCGGCGT
GCAGCTCGCCGACCACTACCAGCAGAACACCCCCATCGGCGACGGCCCCGTGCTGCTGCCCGACAACCAC
TACCTGAGCTACCAGTCCAAGCTGAGCAAAGACCCCAACGAGAAGCGCGATCACATGGTCCTGCTGGAGT
TCGTGACCGCCGCCGGGATCACTCTCGGCATGGACGAGCTGTACAAGGGAGGTACCGGTGGATCTATGGT
GAGCAAGGGCGAGGAGCTGTTCACCGGGGTGGTGCCCATCCTGGTCGAGCTGGACGGCGACGTAAACGGC
CACAAGTTCAGCGTGTCCGGCGAGGGCGAGGGCGATGCCACCTACGGCAAGCTGACCCTGAAGCTGATCT
GCACCACCGGCAAGCTGCCCGTGCCCTGGCCCACCCTCGTGACCACCCTGGGCTACGGCCTTCAGTGCTT
CGCCCGCTACCCCGACCACATGAAGCAGCACGACTTCTTCAAGTCCGCCATGCCCGAAGGCTACGTCCAG
GAGCGCACCATCTTCTTCAAGGACGACGGCAACTACAAGACCCGCGCCGAGGTGAAGTTCGAGGGCGACA
CCCTGGTGAACCGCATCGAGCTGAAGGGCATCGACTTCAAGGAGGACGGCAACATCCTGGGGCACAAGCT
GGAGTACAACTACAACAGCCACAACGTCTATATCACCGCCGACAAGCAGAAGAACGGCATCAAGGCCAAC
TTCAAGATCCGCCACAACATCGAGGAATTCCTGCCCCCCCTGGAGCGCCTGACCCTGTAATCTAGAGGGC
CCTATTCTATAGTGTCACCTAAATGCTAGAGCTCGCTGATCAGCCTCGACTGTGCCTTCTAGTTGCCAGC
CATCTGTTGTTTGCCCCTCCCCCGTGCCTTCCTTGACCCTGGAAGGTGCCACTCCCACTGTCCTTTCCTA
ATAAAATGAGGAAATTGCATCGCATTGTCTGAGTAGGTGTCATTCTATTCTGGGGGGTGGGGTGGGGCAG
GACAGCAAGGGGGAGGATTGGGAAGACAATAGCAGGCATGCTGGGGATGCGGTGGGCTCTATGGCTTCTG
AGGCGGAAAGAACCAGCTGGGGCTCTAGGGGGTATCCCC
[124 nt withheld, positions 3330-3453]
C
[91 nt withheld, positions 3455-3545]
A
[49 nt withheld, positions 3547-3595]
CCTTTGACGTTGGAGTCCACGTTCTTT
[37 nt withheld, positions 3623-3659]
ACCCTATCTCGGTCTATTCTTTTGATTTATAAGGGATTTTGCCGATTTCGGCCTATTGGTTAAAAAATGA
GCTGATTTAACAAAAATTTAACGCGAATTAATTCTGTGGAATGTGTGTCAGTTAGGGTGTGGAAAGTCCC
CAGGCTCCCCAGCAGGCAGAAGTATGCAAAGCATGCATCTCAATTAGTCAGCAACCAGGTGTGGAAAGTC
CCCAGGCTCCCCAGCAGGCAGAAGTATGCAAAGCATGCATCTCAATTAGTCAGCAACCATAGTCCCGCCC
CTAACTCCGCCCATCCCGCCCCTAACTCCGCCCAGTTCCGCCCATTCTCCGCCCCATGGCTGACTAATTT
TTTTTATTTATGCAGAGGCCGAGGCCGCCTCTGCCTCTGAGCTATTCCAGAAGTAGTGAGGAGGCTTTTT
TGGAGGCCTAGGCTTTTGCAAAAAGCTCCCGGGAGCTTGTATATCCATTTTCGGATCTGATCAAGAGACA
GGATGAGGATCGTTTCGCATGATTGAACAAGATGGATTGCACGCAGGTTCTCCGGCCGCTTGGGTGGAGA
GGCTATTCGGCTATGACTGGGCACAACAGACAATCGGCTGCTCTGATGCCGCCGTGTTCCGGCTGTCAGC
GCAGGGGCGCCCGGTTCTTTTTGTCAAGACCGACCTGTCCGGTGCCCTGAATGAACTGCAGGACGAGGCA
GCGCGGCTATCGTGGCTGGCCACGACGGGCGTTCCTTGCGCAGCTGTGCTCGACGTTGTCACTGAAGCGG
GAAGGGACTGGCTGCTATTGGGCGAAGTGCCGGGGCAGGATCTCCTGTCATCTCACCTTGCTCCTGCCGA
GAAAGTATCCATCATGGCTGATGCAATGCGGCGGCTGCATACGCTTGATCCGGCTACCTGCCCATTCGAC
CACCAAGCGAAACATCGCATCGAGCGAGCACGTACTCGGATGGAAGCCGGTCTTGTCGATCAGGATGATC
TGGACGAAGAGCATCAGGGGCTCGCGCCAGCCGAACTGTTCGCCAGGCTCAAGGCGCGCATGCCCGACGG
CGAGGATCTCGTCGTGACCCATGGCGATGCCTGCTTGCCGAATATCATGGTGGAAAATGGCCGCTTTTCT
GGATTCATCGACTGTGGCCGGCTGGGTGTGGCGGACCGCTATCAGGACATAGCGTTGGCTACCCGTGATA
TTGCTGAAGAGCTTGGCGGCGAATGGGCTGACCGCTTCCTCGTGCTTTACGGTATCGCCGCTCCCGATTC
GCAGCGCATCGCCTTCTATCGCCTTCTTGACGAGTTCTTCTGAGCGGGACTCTGGGGTTCGAAATGACCG
ACCAAGCGACGCCCAACCTGCCATCACGAGATTTCGATTCCACCGCCGCCTTCTATGAAAGGTTGGGCTT
CGGAATCGTTTTCCGGGACGCCGGCTGGATGATCCTCCAGCGCGGGGATCTCATGCTGGAGTTCTTCGCC
CACCCCAACTTGTTTATTGCAGCTTATAATGGTTACAAATAAAGCAATAGCATCACAAATTTCACAAATA
AAGCATTTTTTTCACTGCATTCTAGTTGTGGTTTGTCCAAACTCATCAATGTATCTTATCATGTCTGTAT
ACCGTCGACCTCTAGCTAGAGCTTGGCGTAATCATGGTCATAGCTGTTTCCTGTGTGAAATTGTTATCCG
CTCACAATTCCACACAACATACGAGCCGGAAGCATAAAGTGTAAAGCCTGGGGTGCCTAATGAGTGAGCT
AACTCACATTAATTGCGTTGCGCTCACTGCCCGCTTTCCAGTCGGGAAACCTGTCGTGCCAGCTGCATTA
ATGAATCGGCCAACGCGCGGGGAGAGGCGGTTTGCGTATTGGGCGCTCTTCCGCTTCCTCGCTCACTGAC
TCGCTGCGCTCGGTCGTTCGGCTGCGGCGAGCGGTATCAGCTCACTCAAAGGCGGTAATACGGTTATCCA
CAGAATCAGGGGATAACGCAGGAAAGAACATGTGAGCAAAAGGCCAGCAAAAGGCCAGGAACCGTAAAAA
GGCCGCGTTGCTGGCGTTTTTCCATAGGCTCCGCCCCCCTGACGAGCATCACAAAAATCGACGCTCAAGT
CAGAGGTGGCGAAACCCGACAGGACTATAAAGATACCAGGCGTTTCCCCCTGGAAGCTCCCTCGTGCGCT
CTCCTGTTCCGACCCTGCCGCTTACCGGATACCTGTCCGCCTTTCTCCCTTCGGGAAGCGTGGCGCTTTC
TCATAGCTCACGCTGTAGGTATCTCAGTTCGGTGTAGGTCGTTCGCTCCAAGCTGGGCTGTGTGCACGAA
CCCCCCGTTCAGCCCGACCGCTGCGCCTTATCCGGTAACTATCGTCTTGAGTCCAACCCGGTAAGACACG
ACTTATCGCCACTGGCAGCAGCCACTGGTAACAGGATTAGCAGAGCGAGGTATGTAGGCGGTGCTACAGA
GTTCTTGAAGTGGTGGCCTAACTACGGCTACACTAGAAGAACAGTATTTGGTATCTGCGCTCTGCTGAAG
CCAGTTACCTTCGGAAAAAGAGTTGGTAGCTCTTGATCCGGCAAACAAACCACCGCTGGTAGCGGTGGTT
TTTTTGTTTGCAAGCAGCAGATTACGCGCAGAAAAAAAGGATCTCAAGAAGATCCTTTGATCTTTTCTAC
GGGGTCTGACGCTCAGTGGAACGAAAACTCACGTTAAGGGATTTTGGTCATGAGATTATCAAAAAGGATC
TTCACCTAGATCCTTTTAAATTAAAAATGAAGTTTTAAATCAATCTAAAGTATATATGAGTAAACTTGGT
CTGACAGTTACCAATGCTTAATCAGTGAGGCACCTATCTCAGCGATCTGTCTATTTCGTTCATCCATAGT
TGCCTGACTCCCCGTCGTGTAGATAACTACGATACGGGAGGGCTTACCATCTGGCCCCAGTGCTGCAATG
ATACCGCGAGACCCACGCTCACCGGCTCCAGATTTATCAGCAATAAACCAGCCAGCCGGAAGGGCCGAGC
GCAGAAGTGGTCCTGCAACTTTATCCGCCTCCATCCAGTCTATTAATTGTTGCCGGGAAGCTAGAGTAAG
TAGTTCGCCAGTTAATAGTTTGCGCAACGTTGTTGCCATTGCTACAGGCATCGTGGTGTCACGCTCGTCG
TTTGGTATGGCTTCATTCAGCTCCGGTTCCCAACGATCAAGGCGAGTTACATGATCCCCCATGTTGTGCA
AAAAAGCGGTTAGCTCCTTCGGTCCTCCGATCGTTGTCAGAAGTAAGTTGGCCGCAGTGTTATCACTCAT
GGTTATGGCAGCACTGCATAATTCTCTTACTGTCATGCCATCCGTAAGATGCTTTTCTGTGACTGGTGAG
TACTCAACCAAGTCATTCTGAGAATAGTGTATGCGGCGACCGAGTTGCTCTTGCCCGGCGTCAATACGGG
ATAATACCGCGCCACATAGCAGAACTTTAAAAGTGCTCATCATTGGAAAACGTTCTTCGGGGCGAAAACT
CTCAAGGATCTTACCGCTGTTGAGATCCAGTTCGATGTAACCCACTCGTGCACCCAACTGATCTTCAGCA
TCTTTTACTTTCACCAGCGTTTCTGGGTGAGCAAAAACAGGAAGGCAAAATGCCGCAAAAAAGGGAATAA
GGGCGACACGGAAATGTTGAATACTCATACTCTTCCTTTTTCAATATTATTGAAGCATTTATCAGGGTTA
TTGTCTCATGAGCGGATACATATTTGAATGTATTTAGAAAAATAAACAAATAGGGGTTCCGCGCACATTT
CCCCGAAAAGTGCCACCTGACGTCGACGGATCGGGAGATCTCCCGATCCCCTATGGTGCACTCTCAGTAC
AA
